Addgene plasmid #235160: pAAV-rev(CMV-TagBFP2)-EFS-mCherry-137-MRE
Purpose: Expresses the mCherry-based sensor for miR-137. TagBFP2 is expressed as a transduction reporter
Depositing lab: Giordano Lippi. Depositing organization: Scripps California (The Scripps Research Institute). Publication: MicroRNA mechanisms instructing Purkinje cell specification. Zolboot N, Xiao Y, Du JX, Ghanem MM, Choi SY, Junn MJ, Zampa F, Huang Z, MacRae IJ, Lippi G. Neuron. 2025 Apr 1:S0896-6273(25)00181-3. doi: 10.1016/j.neuron.2025.03.009. PubMed 40179877.
Backbone
  Vector backbone: pAAV
  Vector type: AAV
Growth in bacteria
  Bacterial resistance: Ampicillin, 100 μg/mL
  Growth temperature: 37°C
  Growth strain: NEB Stable
  Copy number: High Copy
Gene/Insert
  Gene/Insert name: mCherry with a miR-137 MRE from Neurod4
  Species: Synthetic
  Promoter: EFS
  Cloning method: Restriction Enzyme; 5′ cloning site AgeI (not destroyed); 3′ cloning site MluI (not destroyed)
Terms and licenses: Academic/Nonprofit Terms; Industry Terms: Not Available to Industry
Depositor comments: Please visit https://doi.org/10.1101/2023.09.28.560023 for bioRxiv preprint.
How to cite: pAAV-rev(CMV-TagBFP2)-EFS-mCherry-137-MRE was a gift from Giordano Lippi (Addgene plasmid # 235160 ; http://n2t.net/addgene:235160 ; RRID:Addgene_235160)
