[The description below was written by a language model from this plasmid's Addgene catalogue record and pLannotate feature annotations shown in this document.]
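Description:
pAAV-rev(CMV-TagBFP2)-EFS-mCherry-137-MRE is an adeno-associated virus transfer plasmid of about 6 kb that carries a two-colour fluorescent sensor for microRNA miR-137 activity. The payload lies between two AAV2 inverted terminal repeats, which allow the intervening DNA to be packaged into recombinant AAV particles when helper and capsid functions are supplied in trans. The bacterial backbone contains a high-copy ColE1/pUC-type origin, a β-lactamase gene for ampicillin selection and an f1 phage origin. It is propagated in a recombination-deficient strain, which helps keep the ITRs intact.

Two independent expression cassettes are arranged back to back in opposite orientations. On the forward strand, the EF-1α core (EFS) promoter drives mCherry, followed by a bovine growth hormone polyadenylation signal. According to the catalogue entry, the mCherry transcript carries a miR-137 microRNA response element taken from Neurod4. This element is not annotated separately in the feature table, but it presumably sits in the unannotated interval between the mCherry coding sequence and the bGH poly(A) signal. On the reverse strand (the "rev" in the name), the CMV enhancer and promoter drive TagBFP2, terminated by an SV40 poly(A) signal. A synthetic poly(A) signal and an α2-globin RNA polymerase II pause site lie between the two promoters, an arrangement generally used to limit transcriptional interference. Residual Gateway attB sites flank the modules.

In use, binding of miR-137 to the response element should repress mCherry, while TagBFP2 is unaffected and marks transduced cells. The red-to-blue ratio therefore gives a normalised readout of miR-137 activity in individual cells. The associated publication concerns microRNA mechanisms in Purkinje cell specification.
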