Features (pLannotate 1.2.2; 22 found; start..end, strand, type, name):
      1..141     -  repeat_region  AAV2 ITR: inverted terminal repeat of adeno-associated virus serotype 2 inverted
    148..168     +  protein_bind   attB4: mutant version of attB; core recombination site for the Gateway® BP reaction BP Clonase™
    190..274     +  CDS            large T antigen (fragment): large T antigen from SV40 (simian virus 40)
    297..431     +  polyA_signal   SV40 poly(A) signal: SV40 polyadenylation signal
    470..1168    -  CDS            TagBFP: TagBFP is a basic (constitutively fluorescent) blue fluorescent protein published in 2008, derived from Entacmaea quadricolor. It is reported to be a very rapidly-maturing monomer with very low acid sensitivity.
   1183..1203    +  protein_bind   attB2: mutant version of attB; core recombination site for the Gateway® BP reaction BP Clonase™
   1228..1431    -  promoter       CMV promoter: human cytomegalovirus (CMV) immediate early promoter
   1432..1735    -  enhancer       CMV enhancer: human cytomegalovirus immediate early enhancer
   1811..1902    -  misc_feature   pause site: RNA polymerase II transcriptional pause signal from the human α2 globin gene
   1916..1964    -  polyA_signal   poly(A) signal: synthetic polyadenylation signal
   1965..1985    +  protein_bind   attB4: mutant version of attB; core recombination site for the Gateway® BP reaction BP Clonase™
   1992..2203    +  promoter       EF-1α core promoter: core promoter for human elongation factor EF-1α
   2234..2941    +  CDS            mCherry: mCherry is a basic (constitutively fluorescent) red fluorescent protein published in 2004, derived from Discosoma sp.. It is reported to be a very rapidly-maturing monomer with low acid sensitivity.
   3092..3203    +  polyA_signal   bGH poly(A) signal: bovine growth hormone polyadenylation signal
   3307..3447    +  repeat_region  AAV2 ITR: inverted terminal repeat of adeno-associated virus serotype 2 inverted
   3452..3503    -  misc_feature   bom (fragment): basis of mobility region from pBR322
   3522..3977    +  rep_origin     f1 ori (sequence partly withheld): f1 bacteriophage origin of replication; arrow indicates direction of (+) strand synthesis
   3978..4027    -  misc_feature   bom (fragment): basis of mobility region from pBR322
   4129..4164    -  CDS            rop (fragment): Rop protein, which maintains plasmids at low copy number; rop
   4259..4363    +  promoter       AmpR promoter: bla
   4364..5224    +  CDS            AmpR: β-lactamase; bla; confers resistance to ampicillin, carbenicillin, and related antibiotics
   5395..5983    +  rep_origin     ori: high-copy-number ColE1/pMB1/pBR322/pUC origin of replication
>Addgene plasmid #235160 | pAAV-rev(CMV-TagBFP2)-EFS-mCherry-137-MRE | addgene full sequence | sequence record 469880 | Addgene NGS Result
CCTGCAGGCAGCTGCGCGCTCGCTCGCTCACTGAGGCCGCCCGGGCAAAGCCCGGGCGTCGGGCGACCTT
TGGTCGCCCGGCCTCAGTGAGCGAGCGAGCGCGCAGAGAGGGAGTGGCCAACTCCATCACTAGGGGTTCC
TTCTAGACAACTTTGTATAGAAAAGTTGCCCTTAATTAATCGAGAGATCTGATCATAATCAGCCATACCA
CATTTGTAGAGGTTTTACTTGCTTTAAAAAACCTCCCACACCTCCCCCTGAACCTGAAACATAAAATGAA
TGCAATTGTTGTTGTTAACTTGTTTATTGCAGCTTATAATGGTTACAAATAAGGCAATAGCATCACAAAT
TTCACAAATAAGGCATTTTTTTCACTGCATTCTAGTTTTGGTTTGTCCAAACTCATCAATGTATCTTATC
ATGTCTGGATCTCGCGGCCGCACTATGTATAATAAAGTTGGGTACCTCAATTAAGCTTGTGCCCCAGTTT
GCTAGGGAGGTCGCAGTATCTGGCCACTGCCACCTCGTGCTGCTCGACGTAGGTCTCGTTGTTGGCCTCC
TTGATTCTTTCCAGTCTGTAGTCCACATAGTAGACGCCAGGCATCTTGAGGTTCTTAGCGGGTTTCTTGG
ATCTATATGTGGTCTTGGCGTTTGCGATCAGATGGCTCCCGCCCACGAGCTTCAGGGCCATGTCGTTTCT
GCCTTCCAGGCCGCCGTCAGCGGGGTACAGCGTCTCGGTGAAGGCCTCCCAGCCGAGTGTTTTCTTCTGC
ATCACAGGGCCGTTGGATGTGAAGTTCACCCCTCTGATCTTGACGTTGTAGATGAGGCAGCCGTCCTGGA
GGCTGGTGTCCTGGGTAGCGGTCAGCACGCCCCCGTCTTCGTATGTGGTGACTCTCTCCCATGTGAAGCC
CTCAGGGAAGGACTGCTTGAAGAAGTCGGGGATGCCCTGGGTGTGGTTGATGAAGGTCTTGCTGCCGTAG
AGGAAGCTAGTAGCCAGGATGTCGAAGGCGAAGGGGAGAGGGCCGCCCTCGACCACCTTGATTCTCATGG
TCTGGGTGCCCTCGTAGGGCTTGCCTTCGCCCTCGGATGTGCACTTGAAGTGATGGTTGTCCACGGTGCC
CTCCATGTACAGCTTCATGTGCATGTTCTCCTTAATCAGCTCGCTCATGGTGGCGGCGCGCCCCACTTTG
TACAAGAAAGCTGGGTGATCTGACGGTTCACTAAACCAGCTCTGCTTATATAGACCTCCCACCGTACACG
CCTACCGCCCATTTGCGTCAATGGGGCGGAGTTGTTACGACATTTTGGAAAGTCCCGTTGATTTTGGTGC
CAAAACAAACTCCCATTGACGTCAATGGGGTGGAGACTTGGAAATCCCCGTGAGTCAAACCGCTATCCAC
GCCCATTGATGTACTGCCAAAACCGCATCACCATGGTAATAGCGATGACTAATACGTAGATGTACTGCCA
AGTAGGAAAGTCCCATAAGGTCATGTACTGGGCATAATGCCAGGCGGGCCATTTACCGTCATTGACGTCA
ATAGGGGGCGTACTTGGCATATGATACACTTGATGTACTGCCAAGTGGGCAGTTTACCGTAAATACTCCA
CCCATTGACGTCAATGGAAAGTCCCTATTGGCGTTACTATGGGAACATACGTCATTATTGACGTCAATGG
GCGGGGGTCGTTGGGCGGTCAGCCAGGCGGGCCATTTACCGTAAGTTATGTAACGCGGAACTCCATATAT
GGGCTATGAACTAATGACCCCGTAATTGATTACTATTAATAACTACTCGAGAGCCTGCTTAGAGAAATGT
TCTGGCACCTGCACTTGCACTGGGGACAGCCTATTTTGCTAGTTTGTTTTGTTTCGTTTTGTTTTGATGG
AGAGCGTATGTTAGTACTATCGATTCACACAAAAAACCAACACACAGATGTAATGAAAATAAAGATATTT
TATTCAACTTTGTATAGAAAAGTTGACTAGTGGGCAGAGCGCACATCGCCCACAGTCCCCGAGAAGTTGG
GGGGAGGGGTCGGCAATTGATCCGGTGCCTAGAGAAGGTGGCGCGGGGTAAACTGGGAAAGTGATGTCGT
GTACTGGCTCCGCCTTTTTCCCGAGGGTGGGGGAGAACCGTATATAAGTGCAGTAGTCGCCGTGAACGTT
CTTTTTCGCAACGGGTTTGCCGCCAGAACACAGGCGTACGGCCACCATGAGACCGGTGCCACCATGGTGA
GCAAGGGCGAGGAGGATAACATGGCCATCATCAAGGAGTTCATGCGCTTCAAGGTGCACATGGAGGGCTC
CGTGAACGGCCACGAGTTCGAGATCGAGGGCGAGGGCGAGGGCCGCCCCTACGAGGGCACCCAGACCGCC
AAGCTGAAGGTGACCAAGGGTGGCCCCCTGCCCTTCGCCTGGGACATCCTGTCCCCTCAGTTCATGTACG
GCTCCAAGGCCTACGTGAAGCACCCCGCCGACATCCCCGACTACTTGAAGCTGTCCTTCCCCGAGGGCTT
CAAGTGGGAGCGCGTGATGAACTTCGAGGACGGCGGCGTGGTGACCGTGACCCAGGACTCCTCCCTGCAG
GACGGCGAGTTCATCTACAAGGTGAAGCTGCGCGGCACCAACTTCCCCTCCGACGGCCCCGTAATGCAGA
AGAAGACCATGGGCTGGGAGGCCTCCTCCGAGCGGATGTACCCCGAGGACGGCGCCCTGAAGGGCGAGAT
CAAGCAGAGGCTGAAGCTGAAGGACGGCGGCCACTACGACGCTGAGGTCAAGACCACCTACAAGGCCAAG
AAGCCCGTGCAGCTGCCCGGCGCCTACAACGTCAACATCAAGTTGGACATCACCTCCCACAACGAGGACT
ACACCATCGTGGAACAGTACGAACGCGCCGAGGGCCGCCACTCCACCGGCGGCATGGACGAGCTGTACAA
GTAACAACTTGGATCCAGTGTGGAGGACTTAATCGGTCATTTGCTCACTATGGAATGTGGGTTTTATAAA
ACAGAGCAATAATTTTTAATCTGTTCCCCTTTGAATACAGAATCCACGCGTGAATTCCTAGAGCTCGCTG
ATCAGCCTCGACTGTGCCTTCTAGTTGCCAGCCATCTGTTGTTTGCCCCTCCCCCGTGCCTTCCTTGACC
CTGGAAGGTGCCACTCCCACTGTCCTTTCCTAATAAAATGAGGAAATTGCATCGCATTGTCTGAGTAGGT
GTCATTCTATTCTGGGGGGTGGGGTGGGGCAGGACAGCAAGGGGGAGGATTGGGAAGAGAATAGCAGGCA
TGCTGGGGAGGGCCGCAGGAACCCCTAGTGATGGAGTTGGCCACTCCCTCTCTGCGCGCTCGCTCGCTCA
CTGAGGCCGGGCGACCAAAGGTCGCCCGACGCCCGGGCTTTGCCCGGGCGGCCTCAGTGAGCGAGCGAGC
GCGCAGCTGCCTGCAGGGGCGCCTGATGCGGTATTTTCTCCTTACGCATCTGTGCGGTATTTCACACCGC
ATA
[95 nt withheld, positions 3504-3598]
T
[46 nt withheld, positions 3600-3645]
C
[141 nt withheld, positions 3647-3787]
CCTTTGACGTTGGAGTCCACGTTCTTT
[37 nt withheld, positions 3815-3851]
ACTCTATCTCGGGCTATTCTTTTGATTTATAAGGGATTTTGCCGATTTCGGTCTATTGGTTAAAAAATGA
GCTGATTTAACAAAAATTTAACGCGAATTTTAACAAAATATTAACGTTTACAATTTTATGGTGCACTCTC
AGTACAATCTGCTCTGATGCCGCATAGTTAAGCCAGCCCCGACACCCGCCAACACCCGCTGACGCGCCCT
GACGGGCTTGTCTGCTCCCGGCATCCGCTTACAGACAAGCTGTGACCGTCTCCGGGAGCTGCATGTGTCA
GAGGTTTTCACCGTCATCACCGAAACGCGCGAGACGAAAGGGCCTCGTGATACGCCTATTTTTATAGGTT
AATGTCATGATAATAATGGTTTCTTAGACGTCAGGTGGCACTTTTCGGGGAAATGTGCGCGGAACCCCTA
TTTGTTTATTTTTCTAAATACATTCAAATATGTATCCGCTCATGAGACAATAACCCTGATAAATGCTTCA
ATAATATTGAAAAAGGAAGAGTATGAGTATTCAACATTTCCGTGTCGCCCTTATTCCCTTTTTTGCGGCA
TTTTGCCTTCCTGTTTTTGCTCACCCAGAAACGCTGGTGAAAGTAAAAGATGCTGAAGATCAGTTGGGTG
CACGAGTGGGTTACATCGAACTGGATCTCAACAGCGGTAAGATCCTTGAGAGTTTTCGCCCCGAAGAACG
TTTTCCAATGATGAGCACTTTTAAAGTTCTGCTATGTGGCGCGGTATTATCCCGTATTGACGCCGGGCAA
GAGCAACTCGGTCGCCGCATACACTATTCTCAGAATGACTTGGTTGAGTACTCACCAGTCACAGAAAAGC
ATCTTACGGATGGCATGACAGTAAGAGAATTATGCAGTGCTGCCATAACCATGAGTGATAACACTGCGGC
CAACTTACTTCTGACAACGATCGGAGGACCGAAGGAGCTAACCGCTTTTTTGCACAACATGGGGGATCAT
GTAACTCGCCTTGATCGTTGGGAACCGGAGCTGAATGAAGCCATACCAAACGACGAGCGTGACACCACGA
TGCCTGTAGCAATGGCAACAACGTTGCGCAAACTATTAACTGGCGAACTACTTACTCTAGCTTCCCGGCA
ACAATTAATAGACTGGATGGAGGCGGATAAAGTTGCAGGACCACTTCTGCGCTCGGCCCTTCCGGCTGGC
TGGTTTATTGCTGATAAATCTGGAGCCGGTGAGCGTGGAAGCCGCGGTATCATTGCAGCACTGGGGCCAG
ATGGTAAGCCCTCCCGTATCGTAGTTATCTACACGACGGGGAGTCAGGCAACTATGGATGAACGAAATAG
ACAGATCGCTGAGATAGGTGCCTCACTGATTAAGCATTGGTAACTGTCAGACCAAGTTTACTCATATATA
CTTTAGATTGATTTAAAACTTCATTTTTAATTTAAAAGGATCTAGGTGAAGATCCTTTTTGATAATCTCA
TGACCAAAATCCCTTAACGTGAGTTTTCGTTCCACTGAGCGTCAGACCCCGTAGAAAAGATCAAAGGATC
TTCTTGAGATCCTTTTTTTCTGCGCGTAATCTGCTGCTTGCAAACAAAAAAACCACCGCTACCAGCGGTG
GTTTGTTTGCCGGATCAAGAGCTACCAACTCTTTTTCCGAAGGTAACTGGCTTCAGCAGAGCGCAGATAC
CAAATACTGTTCTTCTAGTGTAGCCGTAGTTAGGCCACCACTTCAAGAACTCTGTAGCACCGCCTACATA
CCTCGCTCTGCTAATCCTGTTACCAGTGGCTGCTGCCAGTGGCGATAAGTCGTGTCTTACCGGGTTGGAC
TCAAGACGATAGTTACCGGATAAGGCGCAGCGGTCGGGCTGAACGGGGGGTTCGTGCACACAGCCCAGCT
TGGAGCGAACGACCTACACCGAACTGAGATACCTACAGCGTGAGCTATGAGAAAGCGCCACGCTTCCCGA
AGGGAGAAAGGCGGACAGGTATCCGGTAAGCGGCAGGGTCGGAACAGGAGAGCGCACGAGGGAGCTTCCA
GGGGGAAACGCCTGGTATCTTTATAGTCCTGTCGGGTTTCGCCACCTCTGACTTGAGCGTCGATTTTTGT
GATGCTCGTCAGGGGGGCGGAGCCTATGGAAAAACGCCAGCAACGCGGCCTTTTTACGGTTCCTGGCCTT
TTGCTGGCCTTTTGCTCACATGT
